Addgene plasmid #144972: TFORF3496
Purpose: Lentiviral vector for overexpressing transcription factor ORFs with unique 24-bp barcodes. Barcodes facilitate identification of transcription factors in pooled screens.
Depositing lab: Feng Zhang. Depositing organization: Broad Institute. Publication: A transcription factor atlas of directed differentiation. Joung J, Ma S, Tay T, Geiger-Schuller KR, Kirchgatterer PC, Verdine VK, Guo B, Arias-Garcia MA, Allen WE, Singh A, Kuksenko O, Abudayyeh OO, Gootenberg JS, Fu Z, Macrae RK, Buenrostro JD, Regev A, Zhang F. Cell. 2023 Jan 5;186(1):209-229.e26. doi: 10.1016/j.cell.2022.11.026. PubMed 36608654.
Backbone
  Vector backbone: pLX_TRC317
  Backbone manufacturer: Broad Institute Genetic Perturbation Platform
  Backbone size w/o insert (bp): 8264
  Vector type: Mammalian Expression, Lentiviral
  Selectable markers: Puromycin
Growth in bacteria
  Bacterial resistance: Ampicillin, 100 μg/mL
  Growth temperature: 37°C
  Growth strain: NEB Stable
  Copy number: High Copy
Gene/Insert
  Gene/Insert name: REL
  Species: H. sapiens (human)
  Insert size (bp): 1970
  Entrez Gene: REL (a.k.a. C-Rel, HIVEN86A, IMD92)
  Promoter: EF1a
  Tag / fusion protein: V5 (C terminal on insert)
  Cloning method: Gateway Cloning
  Sequencing primers: 5′ GGGTGGAGACTGAAGTTAGGCCAG; 3′ CACATAGCGTAAAAGGAGCAACATAG
Resource information
  A portion of this plasmid was derived from a plasmid made by: Broad Institute Genetic Perturbation Platform
Terms and licenses: Academic/Nonprofit Terms; Industry Terms: Not Available to Industry
Depositor comments: NM_001291746.1 Please test multiple small colonies in case of plasmid recombination. To make this collection available in a timely manner, a portion of this collection was not fully sequenced by Addgene. If an Addgene verified full plasmid sequence is not available, please contact us prior to placing an order to request the full sequence.
How to cite: TFORF3496 was a gift from Feng Zhang (Addgene plasmid # 144972 ; http://n2t.net/addgene:144972 ; RRID:Addgene_144972)
