[The description below was written by a language model from this plasmid's Addgene catalogue record and pLannotate feature annotations shown in this document.]
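Description:
TFORF3496 is a lentiviral mammalian expression plasmid built on the pLX_TRC317 backbone, carrying the human transcription factor REL (c-Rel, an NF-κB family member) as a Gateway-cloned open reading frame. It belongs to a barcoded transcription factor ORF collection in which each construct carries a unique 24-bp barcode, so that the overexpressed factor can be identified by sequencing in pooled screens. The feature table does not annotate the barcode. In bacteria the roughly 10.2 kb plasmid is maintained through a high-copy ColE1/pUC-type origin and ampicillin resistance (AmpR); an f1 origin and residual lac/lacZα, T7 and T3 elements are leftovers of the cloning backbone. The depositor warns that the plasmid can recombine.

The viral cassette has a third-generation design. An RSV promoter drives a truncated HIV-1 5' LTR, followed by the Ψ packaging signal, a gag fragment, the RRE for Rev-dependent export of the genomic RNA, a cPPT/CTS, and a self-inactivating ΔU3 3' LTR. An SV40 poly(A) signal lies downstream. Within the provirus, an SV40 early promoter drives puromycin N-acetyltransferase for selection of transduced cells. A separate EF-1α promoter drives the REL coding sequence, which is flanked by attB1 and attB2 sites left by Gateway recombination and fused at its C terminus to a V5 epitope tag for detection. A WPRE downstream of the ORF enhances transcript stability and expression. The short U6 promoter fragment annotated between the V5 tag and the WPRE has no stated function. The construct is intended for packaging into lentivirus and stable, constitutive overexpression of REL in mammalian cells, individually or as part of pooled screens of transcription factor function such as directed differentiation.
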