Features (pLannotate 1.2.2; 34 found; start..end, strand, type, name):
      5..231     +  promoter       RSV promoter: Rous sarcoma virus enhancer/promoter
    232..412     +  LTR            5' LTR (truncated): truncated 5' long terminal repeat (LTR) from HIV-1
    459..584     +  misc_feature   HIV-1 Ψ: packaging signal of human immunodeficiency virus type 1
    568..931     +  CDS            HIV-1 gag (fragment): gag protein from human immunodeficiency virus 1; gag
   1077..1310    +  misc_feature   RRE: The Rev response element (RRE) of HIV-1 allows for Rev-dependent mRNA export from the nucleus to the cytoplasm.
   1687..1713    +  CDS            Rev (fragment): human immunodeficiency virus 1 (HIV-1) Rev protein; rev; enhances nuclear export of unspliced and incompletely spliced viral mRNAs
   1720..1743    +  promoter       SV40 promoter (fragment): SV40 early promoter
   1744..1815    +  promoter       SV40 promoter (fragment): SV40 enhancer and early promoter
   1839..1974    +  rep_origin     SV40 ori: SV40 origin of replication
   2020..2616    +  CDS            PuroR (fragment): puromycin N-acetyltransferase; pac from Streptomyces; confers resistance to puromycin
   2665..2782    +  misc_feature   cPPT/CTS: central polypurine tract and central termination sequence of HIV-1
   2847..2913    +  CDS            small t antigen (fragment): SV40 (simian virus 40) small t antigen
   2920..4098    +  promoter       EF-1α promoter: strong constitutive promoter for human elongation factor EF-1α
   4119..4136    +  protein_bind   attB1 (fragment): mutant version of attB; core recombination site for the Gateway® BP reaction BP Clonase™
   4145..5905    +  CDS            REL (fragment): REL_HUMAN - Experimental evidence at protein level: Swiss-Prot protein existence level 1. Proto-oncogene that may play a role in differentiation and lymphopoiesis. NF-kappa-B is a pleiotropic transcription factor which is present in almost all cell types and is involved in many biological processed such as inflammation, immunity, differentiation, cell growth, tumorigenesis and apoptosis. NF-kappa-B is a homo- or heterodimeric complex formed by the Rel-like domain-containing proteins RELA/p65, RELB, NFKB1/p105, NFKB1/p50, REL and NFKB2/p52. The dimers bind at kappa-B sites in the DNA of their t
   5913..5930    -  protein_bind   attB2 (fragment): mutant version of attB; core recombination site for the Gateway® BP reaction BP Clonase™
   5939..5980    +  CDS            V5 tag: epitope tag from simian virus 5
   5996..6049    +  promoter       U6 promoter (fragment): RNA polymerase III promoter for human U6 snRNA
   6091..6679    +  misc_feature   WPRE: woodchuck hepatitis virus posttranscriptional regulatory element
   6730..6749    +  misc_feature   cPPT/CTS (fragment): central polypurine tract and central termination sequence of HIV-1
   6751..6984    +  LTR            3' LTR (ΔU3): self-inactivating 3' long terminal repeat (LTR) from HIV-1
   7062..7183    +  polyA_signal   SV40 poly(A) signal: SV40 polyadenylation signal
   7223..7358    +  rep_origin     SV40 ori: SV40 origin of replication
   7379..7397    -  promoter       T7 promoter: promoter for bacteriophage T7 RNA polymerase
   7405..7560    +  CDS            lacZα (fragment): LacZα fragment of β-galactosidase; lacZ fragment
   7565..7993    +  rep_origin     f1 ori (sequence partly withheld): f1 bacteriophage origin of replication; arrow indicates direction of (+) strand synthesis
   8046..8150    +  promoter       AmpR promoter: bla
   8151..9011    +  CDS            AmpR: β-lactamase; bla; confers resistance to ampicillin, carbenicillin, and related antibiotics
   9182..9770    +  rep_origin     ori: high-copy-number ColE1/pMB1/pBR322/pUC origin of replication
   9953..10045   +  CDS            lacI (fragment): lac repressor; lacI; The lac repressor binds to the lac operator to inhibit transcription in E. coli. This inhibition can be relieved by adding lactose or isopropyl-β-D-thiogalactopyranoside (IPTG).
  10058..10079   +  protein_bind   CAP binding site: CAP binding activates transcription in the presence of cAMP. E. coli catabolite activator protein
  10094..10124   +  promoter       lac promoter: promoter for the E. coli lac operon
  10132..10148   +  protein_bind   lac operator: The lac repressor binds to the lac operator to inhibit transcription in E. coli. This inhibition can be relieved by adding lactose or isopropyl-β-D-thiogalactopyranoside (IPTG). lac repressor encoded by lacI
  10193..10211   +  promoter       T3 promoter: promoter for bacteriophage T3 RNA polymerase
>Addgene plasmid #144972 | TFORF3496 | addgene full sequence | sequence record 404535 | Addgene NGS Result
TTAATGTAGTCTTATGCAATACTCTTGTAGTCTTGCAACATGGTAACGATGAGTTAGCAACATGCCTTAC
AAGGAGAGAAAAAGCACCGTGCATGCCGATTGGTGGAAGTAAGGTGGTACGATCGTGCCTTATTAGGAAG
GCAACAGACGGGTCTGACATGGATTGGACGAACCACTGAATTGCCGCATTGCAGAGATATTGTATTTAAG
TGCCTAGCTCGATACATAAACGGGTCTCTCTGGTTAGACCAGATCTGAGCCTGGGAGCTCTCTGGCTAAC
TAGGGAACCCACTGCTTAAGCCTCAATAAAGCTTGCCTTGAGTGCTTCAAGTAGTGTGTGCCCGTCTGTT
GTGTGACTCTGGTAACTAGAGATCCCTCAGACCCTTTTAGTCAGTGTGGAAAATCTCTAGCAGTGGCGCC
CGAACAGGGACTTGAAAGCGAAAGGGAAACCAGAGGAGCTCTCTCGACGCAGGACTCGGCTTGCTGAAGC
GCGCACGGCAAGAGGCGAGGGGCGGCGACTGGTGAGTACGCCAAAAATTTTGACTAGCGGAGGCTAGAAG
GAGAGAGATGGGTGCGAGAGCGTCAGTATTAAGCGGGGGAGAATTAGATCGCGATGGGAAAAAATTCGGT
TAAGGCCAGGGGGAAAGAAAAAATATAAATTAAAACATATAGTATGGGCAAGCAGGGAGCTAGAACGATT
CGCAGTTAATCCTGGCCTGTTAGAAACATCAGAAGGCTGTAGACAAATACTGGGACAGCTACAACCATCC
CTTCAGACAGGATCAGAAGAACTTAGATCATTATATAATACAGTAGCAACCCTCTATTGTGTGCATCAAA
GGATAGAGATAAAAGACACCAAGGAAGCTTTAGACAAGATAGAGGAAGAGCAAAACAAAAGTAAGACCAC
CGCACAGCAAGCGGCCGCTGATCTTCAGACCTGGAGGAGGAGATATGAGGGACAATTGGAGAAGTGAATT
ATATAAATATAAAGTAGTAAAAATTGAACCATTAGGAGTAGCACCCACCAAGGCAAAGAGAAGAGTGGTG
CAGAGAGAAAAAAGAGCAGTGGGAATAGGAGCTTTGTTCCTTGGGTTCTTGGGAGCAGCAGGAAGCACTA
TGGGCGCAGCGTCAATGACGCTGACGGTACAGGCCAGACAATTATTGTCTGGTATAGTGCAGCAGCAGAA
CAATTTGCTGAGGGCTATTGAGGCGCAACAGCATCTGTTGCAACTCACAGTCTGGGGCATCAAGCAGCTC
CAGGCAAGAATCCTGGCTGTGGAAAGATACCTAAAGGATCAACAGCTCCTGGGGATTTGGGGTTGCTCTG
GAAAACTCATTTGCACCACTGCTGTGCCTTGGAATGCTAGTTGGAGTAATAAATCTCTGGAACAGATTTG
GAATCACACGACCTGGATGGAGTGGGACAGAGAAATTAACAATTACACAAGCTTAATACACTCCTTAATT
GAAGAATCGCAAAACCAGCAAGAAAAGAATGAACAAGAATTATTGGAATTAGATAAATGGGCAAGTTTGT
GGAATTGGTTTAACATAACAAATTGGCTGTGGTATATAAAATTATTCATAATGATAGTAGGAGGCTTGGT
AGGTTTAAGAATAGTTTTTGCTGTACTTTCTATAGTGAATAGAGTTAGGCAGGGATATTCACCATTATCG
TTTCAGACCCACCTCCCAACCCCGAGGGGACCCATGCATTGCATCTCAATTAGTCAGCAACCAGGTGTGG
AAAGTCCCCAGGCTCCCCAGCAGGCAGAAGTATGCAAAGCATGCGTCTCAATTAGTCAGCAACCATAGTC
CCGCCCCTAACTCCGCCCATCCCGCCCCTAACTCCGCCCAGTTCCGCCCATTCTCCGCCCCATGGCTGAC
TAATTTTTTTTATTTATGCAGAGGCCGAGGCCGCCTCGGCCTCTGAGCTATTCCAGAAGTAGTGAGGAGG
CTTTTTTGGAGGCCTAGGCTTTTGCAAAAAGCTTTCTAGAGGTACCACCGGAGCTTACCATGACCGAGTA
CAAGCCCACGGTGCGCCTCGCCACCCGCGACGACGTCCCCAGGGCCGTACGCACCCTCGCCGCCGCGTTC
GCCGACTACCCCGCCACGCGCCACACCGTCGATCCGGACCGCCACATCGAGCGGGTCACCGAGCTGCAAG
AACTCTTCCTCACGCGCGTCGGGCTCGACATCGGCAAGGTGTGGGTCGCGGACGACGGCGCCGCCGTGGC
GGTCTGGACCACGCCGGAGAGCGTCGAAGCGGGGGCGGTGTTCGCCGAGATCGGCCCGCGCATGGCCGAG
TTGAGCGGTTCCCGGCTGGCCGCGCAGCAACAGATGGAAGGCCTCCTGGCGCCGCACCGGCCCAAGGAGC
CCGCGTGGTTCCTGGCCACCGTCGGCGTCTCGCCCGACCACCAGGGCAAGGGTCTGGGCAGCGCCGTCGT
GCTCCCCGGAGTGGAGGCGGCCGAGCGCGCCGGGGTGCCCGCCTTCCTGGAGACCTCCGCGCCCCGCAAC
CTCCCCTTCTACGAGCGGCTCGGCTTCACCGTCACCGCCGACGTCGAGGTGCCCGAAGGACCGCGCACCT
GGTGCATGACCCGCAAGCCCGGTGCCAGTTAACGAATTCTAGATCTTGAGACAAATGGCAGTATTCATCC
ACAATTTTAAAAGAAAAGGGGGGATTGGGGGGTACAGTGCAGGGGAAAGAATAGTAGACATAATAGCAAC
AGACATACAAACTAAAGAATTACAAAAACAAATTACAAAAATTCAAAATTTTCGGGTTTATTACAGGGAC
AGCAGAGATCCACTTTGGCGCCGGCTCGAGGCCTGCAGGTGCAAAGATGGATAAAGTTTTAAACAGAGAG
GAATCTTTGCAGCTAATGGACCTTCTAGGTCTTGAAAGGAGTGGGAATTGGCTCCGGTGCCCGTCAGTGG
GCAGAGCGCACATCGCCCACAGTCCCCGAGAAGTTGGGGGGAGGGGTCGGCAATTGAACCGGTGCCTAGA
GAAGGTGGCGCGGGGTAAACTGGGAAAGTGATGTCGTGTACTGGCTCCGCCTTTTTCCCGAGGGTGGGGG
AGAACCGTATATAAGTGCAGTAGTCGCCGTGAACGTTCTTTTTCGCAACGGGTTTGCCGCCAGAACACAG
GTAAGTGCCGTGTGTGGTTCCCGCGGGCCTGGCCTCTTTACGGGTTATGGCCCTTGCGTGCCTTGAATTA
CTTCCACCTGGCTGCAGTACGTGATTCTTGATCCCGAGCTTCGGGTTGGAAGTGGGTGGGAGAGTTCGAG
GCCTTGCGCTTAAGGAGCCCCTTCGCCTCGTGCTTGAGTTGAGGCCTGGCCTGGGCGCTGGGGCCGCCGC
GTGCGAATCTGGTGGCACCTTCGCGCCTGTCTCGCTGCTTTCGATAAGTCTCTAGCCATTTAAAATTTTT
GATGACCTGCTGCGACGCTTTTTTTCTGGCAAGATAGTCTTGTAAATGCGGGCCAAGATCTGCACACTGG
TATTTCGGTTTTTGGGGCCGCGGGCGGCGACGGGGCCCGTGCGTCCCAGCGCACATGTTCGGCGAGGCGG
GGCCTGCGAGCGCGGCCACCGAGAATCGGACGGGGGTAGTCTCAAGCTGGCCGGCCTGCTCTGGTGCCTG
GCCTCGCGCCGCCGTGTATCGCCCCGCCCTGGGCGGCAAGGCTGGCCCGGTCGGCACCAGTTGCGTGAGC
GGAAAGATGGCCGCTTCCCGGCCCTGCTGCAGGGAGCTCAAAATGGAGGACGCGGCGCTCGGGAGAGCGG
GCGGGTGAGTCACCCACACAAAGGAAAAGGGCCTTTCCGTCCTCAGCCGTCGCTTCATGTGACTCCACGG
AGTACCGGGCGCCGTCCAGGCACCTCGATTAGTTCTCGAGCTTTTGGAGTACGTCGTCTTTAGGTTGGGG
GGAGGGGTTTTATGCGATGGAGTTTCCCCACACTGAGTGGGTGGAGACTGAAGTTAGGCCAGCTTGGCAC
TTGATGTAATTCTCCTTGGAATTTGCCCTTTTTGAGTTTGGATCTTGGTTCATTCTCAAGCCTCAGACAG
TGGTTCAAAGTTTTTTTCTTCCATTTCAGGTGTCGTGAGGCTAGCATCGATTGATCAACAAGTTTGTACA
AAAAAGTTGGCACCATGGCCTCCGGTGCGTATAACCCGTATATAGAGATAATTGAACAACCCAGGCAGAG
GGGAATGCGTTTTAGATACAAATGTGAAGGGCGATCAGCAGGCAGCATTCCAGGGGAGCACAGCACAGAC
AACAACCGAACATACCCTTCTATCCAGATTATGAACTATTATGGAAAAGGAAAAGTGAGAATTACATTAG
TAACAAAGAATGACCCATATAAACCTCATCCTCATGATTTAGTTGGAAAAGACTGCAGAGACGGCTACTA
TGAAGCAGAATTTGGACAAGAACGCAGACCTTTGTTTTTCCAAAATTTGGGTATTCGATGTGTGAAGAAA
AAAGAAGTAAAAGAAGCTATTATTACAAGAATAAAGGCAGGAATCAATCCATTCAATGTCCCTGAAAAAC
AGCTGAATGATATTGAAGATTGTGACCTCAATGTGGTGAGACTGTGTTTTCAAGTTTTTCTCCCTGATGA
ACATGGTAATTTGACGACTGCTCTTCCTCCTGTTGTCTCGAACCCAATTTATGACAACCGTGCTCCAAAT
ACTGCAGAATTAAGGATTTGTCGTGTAAACAAGAATTGTGGAAGTGTCAGAGGAGGAGATGAAATATTTC
TACTTTGTGACAAAGTTCAGAAAGATGACATAGAAGTTCGTTTTGTGTTGAACGATTGGGAAGCAAAAGG
CATCTTTTCACAAGCTGATGTACACCGTCAAGTAGCCATTGTTTTCAAAACTCCACCATATTGCAAAGCT
ATCACAGAACCCGTAACAGTAAAAATGCAGTTGCGGAGACCTTCTGACCAGGAAGTTAGTGAATCTATGG
ATTTTAGATATCTGCCAGATGAAAAAGATACTTACGGCAATAAAGCAAAGAAACAAAAGACAACTCTGCT
TTTCCAGAAACTGTGCCAGGATCACGTTAATTTTCCTGAGAGACCAAGACCTGGTCTCCTCGGTTCAATT
GGAGAAGGAAGATACTTCAAAAAAGAACCAAACTTGTTTTCTCATGATGCAGTTGTGAGAGAAATGCCTA
CAGGGGTTTCAAGTCAAGCAGAATCCTACTATCCCTCACCTGGGCCCATCTCAAGTGGATTGTCACATCA
TGCCTCAATGGCACCTCTGCCTTCTTCAAGCTGGTCATCAGTGGCCCACCCCACCCCACGCTCAGGCAAT
ACAAACCCACTGAGTAGTTTTTCAACAAGGACACTTCCTTCTAATTCGCAAGGTATCCCACCATTCCTGA
GAATACCTGTTGGGAATGATTTAAATGCTTCTAATGCTTGCATTTACAACAATGCCGATGACATAGTCGG
AATGGAAGCGTCATCCATGCCATCAGCAGATTTATATGGTATTTCTGATCCCAACATGCTGTCTAATTGT
TCTGTGAATATGATGACAACCAGCAGTGACAGCATGGGAGAGACTGATAATCCAAGACTTCTGAGCATGA
ATCTTGAAAACCCCTCATGTAATTCAGTGTTAGACCCAAGAGACTTGAGACAGCTCCATCAGATGTCCTC
TTCCAGTATGTCAGCAGGCGCCAATTCCAATACTACTGTTTTTGTTTCACAATCAGATGCATTTGAGGGA
TCTGACTTCAGTTGTGCAGATAACAGCATGATAAATGAGTCGGGACCATCAAACAGTACTAATCCAAACA
GTCATGGTTTTGTTCAAGATAGTCAGTATTCAGGTATTGGCAGTATGCAAAATGAGCAATTGAGTGACTC
CTTTCCATATGAATTTTTTCAAGTATTGCCAACTTTCTTGTACAAAGTGGTTGATATCGGTAAGCCTATC
CCTAACCCTCTCCTCGGTCTCGATTCTACGTAGTAATGAACTAGTCCGTAACTTGAAAGTATTTCGATTT
CTTGGCTTTATATATCTTGTGGAAAGGACGACGCACCACACATAGACTCAAGCCCACGCGTTAAGTCGAC
AATCAACCTCTGGATTACAAAATTTGTGAAAGATTGACTGGTATTCTTAACTATGTTGCTCCTTTTACGC
TATGTGGATACGCTGCTTTAATGCCTTTGTATCATGCTATTGCTTCCCGTATGGCTTTCATTTTCTCCTC
CTTGTATAAATCCTGGTTGCTGTCTCTTTATGAGGAGTTGTGGCCCGTTGTCAGGCAACGTGGCGTGGTG
TGCACTGTGTTTGCTGACGCAACCCCCACTGGTTGGGGCATTGCCACCACCTGTCAGCTCCTTTCCGGGA
CTTTCGCTTTCCCCCTCCCTATTGCCACGGCGGAACTCATCGCCGCCTGCCTTGCCCGCTGCTGGACAGG
GGCTCGGCTGTTGGGCACTGACAATTCCGTGGTGTTGTCGGGGAAATCATCGTCCTTTCCTTGGCTGCTC
GCCTGTGTTGCCACCTGGATTCTGCGCGGGACGTCCTTCTGCTACGTCCCTTCGGCCCTCAATCCAGCGG
ACCTTCCTTCCCGCGGCCTGCTGCCGGCTCTGCGGCCTCTTCCGCGTCTTCGCCTTCGCCCTCAGACGAG
TCGGATCTCCCTTTGGGCCGCCTCCCCGCGTCGACTTTAAGACCAATGACTTACAAGGCAGCTGTAGATC
TTAGCCACTTTTTAAAAGAAAAGGGGGGACTGGAAGGGCTAATTCACTCCCAACGAAGACAAGATCTGCT
TTTTGCTTGTACTGGGTCTCTCTGGTTAGACCAGATCTGAGCCTGGGAGCTCTCTGGCTAACTAGGGAAC
CCACTGCTTAAGCCTCAATAAAGCTTGCCTTGAGTGCTTCAAGTAGTGTGTGCCCGTCTGTTGTGTGACT
CTGGTAACTAGAGATCCCTCAGACCCTTTTAGTCAGTGTGGAAAATCTCTAGCAGTACGTATAGTAGTTC
ATGTCATCTTATTATTCAGTATTTATAACTTGCAAAGAAATGAATATCAGAGAGTGAGAGGAACTTGTTT
ATTGCAGCTTATAATGGTTACAAATAAAGCAATAGCATCACAAATTTCACAAATAAAGCATTTTTTTCAC
TGCATTCTAGTTGTGGTTTGTCCAAACTCATCAATGTATCTTATCATGTCTGGCTCTAGCTATCCCGCCC
CTAACTCCGCCCATCCCGCCCCTAACTCCGCCCAGTTCCGCCCATTCTCCGCCCCATGGCTGACTAATTT
TTTTTATTTATGCAGAGGCCGAGGCCGCCTCGGCCTCTGAGCTATTCCAGAAGTAGTGAGGAGGCTTTTT
TGGAGGCCTAGGGACGTACCCAATTCGCCCTATAGTGAGTCGTATTACGCGCGCTCACTGGCCGTCGTTT
TACAACGTCGTGACTGGGAAAACCCTGGCGTTACCCAACTTAATCGCCTTGCAGCACATCCCCCTTTCGC
CAGCTGGCGTAATAGCGAAGAGGCCCGCACCGATCGCCCTTCCCAACAGTTGCGCAGCCTGAATGGCGAA
TGGG
[124 nt withheld, positions 7565-7688]
C
[91 nt withheld, positions 7690-7780]
A
[49 nt withheld, positions 7782-7830]
CCTTTGACGTTGGAGTCCACGTTCTTT
[37 nt withheld, positions 7858-7894]
ACCCTATCTCGGTCTATTCTTTTGATTTATAAGGGATTTTGCCGATTTCGGCCTATTGGTTAAAAAATGA
GCTGATTTAACAAAAATTTAACGCGAATTTTAACAAAATATTAACGCTTACAATTTAGGTGGCACTTTTC
GGGGAAATGTGCGCGGAACCCCTATTTGTTTATTTTTCTAAATACATTCAAATATGTATCCGCTCATGAG
ACAATAACCCTGATAAATGCTTCAATAATATTGAAAAAGGAAGAGTATGAGTATTCAACATTTCCGTGTC
GCCCTTATTCCCTTTTTTGCGGCATTTTGCCTTCCTGTTTTTGCTCACCCAGAAACGCTGGTGAAAGTAA
AAGATGCTGAAGATCAGTTGGGTGCACGAGTGGGTTACATCGAACTGGATCTCAACAGCGGTAAGATCCT
TGAGAGTTTTCGCCCCGAAGAACGTTTTCCAATGATGAGCACTTTTAAAGTTCTGCTATGTGGCGCGGTA
TTATCCCGTATTGACGCCGGGCAAGAGCAACTCGGTCGCCGCATACACTATTCTCAGAATGACTTGGTTG
AGTACTCACCAGTCACAGAAAAGCATCTTACGGATGGCATGACAGTAAGAGAATTATGCAGTGCTGCCAT
AACCATGAGTGATAACACTGCGGCCAACTTACTTCTGACAACGATCGGAGGACCGAAGGAGCTAACCGCT
TTTTTGCACAACATGGGGGATCATGTAACTCGCCTTGATCGTTGGGAACCGGAGCTGAATGAAGCCATAC
CAAACGACGAGCGTGACACCACGATGCCTGTAGCAATGGCAACAACGTTGCGCAAACTATTAACTGGCGA
ACTACTTACTCTAGCTTCCCGGCAACAATTAATAGACTGGATGGAGGCGGATAAAGTTGCAGGACCACTT
CTGCGCTCGGCCCTTCCGGCTGGCTGGTTTATTGCTGATAAATCTGGAGCCGGTGAGCGTGGGTCTCGCG
GTATCATTGCAGCACTGGGGCCAGATGGTAAGCCCTCCCGTATCGTAGTTATCTACACGACGGGGAGTCA
GGCAACTATGGATGAACGAAATAGACAGATCGCTGAGATAGGTGCCTCACTGATTAAGCATTGGTAACTG
TCAGACCAAGTTTACTCATATATACTTTAGATTGATTTAAAACTTCATTTTTAATTTAAAAGGATCTAGG
TGAAGATCCTTTTTGATAATCTCATGACCAAAATCCCTTAACGTGAGTTTTCGTTCCACTGAGCGTCAGA
CCCCGTAGAAAAGATCAAAGGATCTTCTTGAGATCCTTTTTTTCTGCGCGTAATCTGCTGCTTGCAAACA
AAAAAACCACCGCTACCAGCGGTGGTTTGTTTGCCGGATCAAGAGCTACCAACTCTTTTTCCGAAGGTAA
CTGGCTTCAGCAGAGCGCAGATACCAAATACTGTTCTTCTAGTGTAGCCGTAGTTAGGCCACCACTTCAA
GAACTCTGTAGCACCGCCTACATACCTCGCTCTGCTAATCCTGTTACCAGTGGCTGCTGCCAGTGGCGAT
AAGTCGTGTCTTACCGGGTTGGACTCAAGACGATAGTTACCGGATAAGGCGCAGCGGTCGGGCTGAACGG
GGGGTTCGTGCACACAGCCCAGCTTGGAGCGAACGACCTACACCGAACTGAGATACCTACAGCGTGAGCT
ATGAGAAAGCGCCACGCTTCCCGAAGGGAGAAAGGCGGACAGGTATCCGGTAAGCGGCAGGGTCGGAACA
GGAGAGCGCACGAGGGAGCTTCCAGGGGGAAACGCCTGGTATCTTTATAGTCCTGTCGGGTTTCGCCACC
TCTGACTTGAGCGTCGATTTTTGTGATGCTCGTCAGGGGGGCGGAGCCTATGGAAAAACGCCAGCAACGC
GGCCTTTTTACGGTTCCTGGCCTTTTGCTGGCCTTTTGCTCACATGTTCTTTCCTGCGTTATCCCCTGAT
TCTGTGGATAACCGTATTACCGCCTTTGAGTGAGCTGATACCGCTCGCCGCAGCCGAACGACCGAGCGCA
GCGAGTCAGTGAGCGAGGAAGCGGAAGAGCGCCCAATACGCAAACCGCCTCTCCCCGCGCGTTGGCCGAT
TCATTAATGCAGCTGGCACGACAGGTTTCCCGACTGGAAAGCGGGCAGTGAGCGCAACGCAATTAATGTG
AGTTAGCTCACTCATTAGGCACCCCAGGCTTTACACTTTATGCTTCCGGCTCGTATGTTGTGTGGAATTG
TGAGCGGATAACAATTTCACACAGGAAACAGCTATGACCATGATTACGCCAAGCGCGCAATTAACCCTCA
CTAAAGGGAACAAAAGCTGGAGCTGCAAGC
