>Addgene plasmid #144972 | TFORF3496 | depositor partial sequence | sequence record 287031 | Insert
ATCGATTGATCAACAAGTTTGTACAAAAAAGTTGGCACCATGGCCTCCGGTGCGTATAACCCGTATATAG
AGATAATTGAACAACCCAGGCAGAGGGGAATGCGTTTTAGATACAAATGTGAAGGGCGATCAGCAGGCAG
CATTCCAGGGGAGCACAGCACAGACAACAACCGAACATACCCTTCTATCCAGATTATGAACTATTATGGA
AAAGGAAAAGTGAGAATTACATTAGTAACAAAGAATGACCCATATAAACCTCATCCTCATGATTTAGTTG
GAAAAGACTGCAGAGACGGCTACTATGAAGCAGAATTTGGACAAGAACGCAGACCTTTGTTTTTCCAAAA
TTTGGGTATTCGATGTGTGAAGAAAAAAGAAGTAAAAGAAGCTATTATTACAAGAATAAAGGCAGGAATC
AATCCATTCAATGTCCCTGAAAAACAGCTGAATGATATTGAAGATTGTGACCTCAATGTGGTGAGACTGT
GTTTTCAAGTTTTTCTCCCTGATGAACATGGTAATTTGACGACTGCTCTTCCTCCTGTTGTCTCGAACCC
AATTTATGACAACCGTGCTCCAAATACTGCAGAATTAAGGATTTGTCGTGTAAACAAGAATTGTGGAAGT
GTCAGAGGAGGAGATGAAATATTTCTACTTTGTGACAAAGTTCAGAAAGATGACATAGAAGTTCGTTTTG
TGTTGAACGATTGGGAAGCAAAAGGCATCTTTTCACAAGCTGATGTACACCGTCAAGTAGCCATTGTTTT
CAAAACTCCACCATATTGCAAAGCTATCACAGAACCCGTAACAGTAAAAATGCAGTTGCGGAGACCTTCT
GACCAGGAAGTTAGTGAATCTATGGATTTTAGATATCTGCCAGATGAAAAAGATACTTACGGCAATAAAG
CAAAGAAACAAAAGACAACTCTGCTTTTCCAGAAACTGTGCCAGGATCACGTTAATTTTCCTGAGAGACC
AAGACCTGGTCTCCTCGGTTCAATTGGAGAAGGAAGATACTTCAAAAAAGAACCAAACTTGTTTTCTCAT
GATGCAGTTGTGAGAGAAATGCCTACAGGGGTTTCAAGTCAAGCAGAATCCTACTATCCCTCACCTGGGC
CCATCTCAAGTGGATTGTCACATCATGCCTCAATGGCACCTCTGCCTTCTTCAAGCTGGTCATCAGTGGC
CCACCCCACCCCACGCTCAGGCAATACAAACCCACTGAGTAGTTTTTCAACAAGGACACTTCCTTCTAAT
TCGCAAGGTATCCCACCATTCCTGAGAATACCTGTTGGGAATGATTTAAATGCTTCTAATGCTTGCATTT
ACAACAATGCCGATGACATAGTCGGAATGGAAGCGTCATCCATGCCATCAGCAGATTTATATGGTATTTC
TGATCCCAACATGCTGTCTAATTGTTCTGTGAATATGATGACAACCAGCAGTGACAGCATGGGAGAGACT
GATAATCCAAGACTTCTGAGCATGAATCTTGAAAACCCCTCATGTAATTCAGTGTTAGACCCAAGAGACT
TGAGACAGCTCCATCAGATGTCCTCTTCCAGTATGTCAGCAGGCGCCAATTCCAATACTACTGTTTTTGT
TTCACAATCAGATGCATTTGAGGGATCTGACTTCAGTTGTGCAGATAACAGCATGATAAATGAGTCGGGA
CCATCAAACAGTACTAATCCAAACAGTCATGGTTTTGTTCAAGATAGTCAGTATTCAGGTATTGGCAGTA
TGCAAAATGAGCAATTGAGTGACTCCTTTCCATATGAATTTTTTCAAGTATTGCCAACTTTCTTGTACAA
AGTGGTTGATATCGGTAAGCCTATCCCTAACCCTCTCCTCGGTCTCGATTCTACGTAGTAATGAACTAGT
CCGTAACTTGAAAGTATTTCGATTTCTTGGCTTTATATATCTTGTGGAAAGGACGACGCACCACACATAG
ACTCAAGCCC
