>Addgene plasmid #144972 | TFORF3496 | depositor partial sequence | sequence record 287032 | Barcode
CGCACCACACATAGACTCAAGCCC
